Addgene plasmid #240978: pcDNA3-LATeNT
Purpose: Expresses LATeNT in the mammalian cytosol
Depositing lab: Alice Ting. Depositing organization: Stanford University. Publication: Light-activated tetanus neurotoxin for conditional proteolysis and inducible synaptic inhibition in vivo. Roh H, Kim D, Kim B, Jeon Y, Kim Y, Jacko M, Xu F, Lin C, Won Um J, Ting AY. bioRxiv 2025.01.27.635161; doi: 10.1101/2025.01.27.635161.
Backbone
  Vector backbone: pcDNA3
  Vector type: Mammalian Expression
Growth in bacteria
  Bacterial resistance: Ampicillin, 100 μg/mL
  Growth temperature: 37°C
  Growth strain: DH5alpha
  Copy number: High Copy
Gene/Insert
  Gene/Insert name: V5-LATeNT
  Species: Synthetic
  Tag / fusion protein: V5 (N terminal on insert)
  Cloning method: Gibson Cloning
Terms and licenses: Academic/Nonprofit Terms; Industry Terms: Not Available to Industry
Depositor comments: Please visit https://doi.org/10.1101/2025.01.27.635161 for bioRxiv preprint.
How to cite: pcDNA3-LATeNT was a gift from Alice Ting (Addgene plasmid # 240978 ; http://n2t.net/addgene:240978 ; RRID:Addgene_240978)
