[The description below was written by a language model from this plasmid's Addgene catalogue record and pLannotate feature annotations shown in this document.]
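Description:
pcDNA3-LATeNT is a mammalian expression plasmid built on the pcDNA3 backbone that expresses LATeNT, a synthetic light-activated tetanus neurotoxin, in the cytosol of mammalian cells. In bacteria it is maintained at high copy through a ColE1/pUC-type origin and selected with ampicillin via the β-lactamase gene and its own promoter. An f1 origin is also present. For mammalian cells the backbone carries an SV40 early promoter driving the neomycin/kanamycin phosphotransferase gene, followed by an SV40 polyadenylation signal, a cassette that in principle allows G418 selection of stable transfectants. Short annotated fragments (bom, a truncated HIV-1 LTR match, ble, lacI and lac promoter/operator elements) appear to be backbone remnants rather than functional parts.

The payload sits between the human cytomegalovirus immediate-early enhancer/promoter and the bovine growth hormone polyadenylation signal, with flanking T7 and SP6 promoters typical of pcDNA3 that can serve for in vitro transcription or sequencing. The insert, V5-LATeNT, was introduced by Gibson assembly and carries an N-terminal V5 epitope tag for detection. The automated annotation identifies the coding region only as a fragment of the Clostridium tetani tetanus toxin gene, whose product is a zinc endopeptidase that cleaves synaptobrevin-2 and thereby blocks neurotransmitter release. The annotation does not resolve the V5 tag or any light-sensing module, and the record does not state how light control is engineered. According to the associated publication title, the tool is intended for conditional proteolysis and inducible synaptic inhibition. This CMV-driven version suits transient expression and characterisation of the protein in cultured mammalian cells.
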