Features (pLannotate 1.2.2; 21 found; start..end, strand, type, name):
     28..80      -  misc_feature   bom (fragment): basis of mobility region from pBR322
    235..614     +  enhancer       CMV enhancer: human cytomegalovirus immediate early enhancer
    615..818     +  promoter       CMV promoter: human cytomegalovirus (CMV) immediate early promoter
    814..847     +  LTR            5' LTR (truncated) (fragment): truncated 5' long terminal repeat (LTR) from HIV-1
    863..881     +  promoter       T7 promoter: promoter for bacteriophage T7 RNA polymerase
    988..2799    +  CDS            tetX (fragment): TETX_CLOTE - Experimental evidence at protein level: Swiss-Prot protein existence level 1. Tetanus toxin acts by inhibiting neurotransmitter release. It binds to peripheral neuronal synapses, is internalized and moves by retrograde transport up the axon into the spinal cord where it can move between postsynaptic and presynaptic neurons. It inhibits neurotransmitter release by acting as a zinc endopeptidase that catalyzes the hydrolysis of the '76-Gln-|-Phe-77' bond of synaptobrevin-2. From Clostridium tetani (strain Massachusetts / E88).
   2833..2851    -  promoter       SP6 promoter: promoter for bacteriophage SP6 RNA polymerase
   2877..3101    +  polyA_signal   bGH poly(A) signal: bovine growth hormone polyadenylation signal
   3105..3126    +  promoter       SV40 promoter (fragment): SV40 enhancer and early promoter
   3147..3575    +  rep_origin     f1 ori (sequence partly withheld): f1 bacteriophage origin of replication; arrow indicates direction of (+) strand synthesis
   3589..3918    +  promoter       SV40 promoter: SV40 enhancer and early promoter
   3985..4776    +  CDS            neo: KKA2_KLEPN - Also known as kan, nptII. Experimental evidence at protein level: Swiss-Prot protein existence level 1. Resistance to kanamycin, neomycin, paromomycin, ribostamycin, butirosin and gentamicin B. From Klebsiella pneumoniae.
   4800..4958    +  CDS            ble (fragment): BLE_KLEPN - Experimental evidence at protein level: Swiss-Prot protein existence level 1. Binding protein with a strong affinity to the bleomycin family of antibiotics. Binds to CL990; an antimitotic-antibiotic compound. From Klebsiella pneumoniae.
   4953..5074    +  polyA_signal   SV40 poly(A) signal: SV40 polyadenylation signal
   5147..5163    -  protein_bind   lac operator: The lac repressor binds to the lac operator to inhibit transcription in E. coli. This inhibition can be relieved by adding lactose or isopropyl-β-D-thiogalactopyranoside (IPTG). lac repressor encoded by lacI
   5171..5201    -  promoter       lac promoter: promoter for the E. coli lac operon
   5216..5237    -  protein_bind   CAP binding site: CAP binding activates transcription in the presence of cAMP. E. coli catabolite activator protein
   5250..5342    -  CDS            lacI (fragment): lac repressor; lacI; The lac repressor binds to the lac operator to inhibit transcription in E. coli. This inhibition can be relieved by adding lactose or isopropyl-β-D-thiogalactopyranoside (IPTG).
   5525..6113    -  rep_origin     ori: high-copy-number ColE1/pMB1/pBR322/pUC origin of replication
   6284..7144    -  CDS            AmpR: β-lactamase; bla; confers resistance to ampicillin, carbenicillin, and related antibiotics
   7145..7249    -  promoter       AmpR promoter: bla
>Addgene plasmid #240978 | pcDNA3-LATeNT | addgene full sequence | sequence record 478916 | Addgene NGS Result
GACGGATCGGGAGATCTCCCGATCCCCTATGGTGCACTCTCAGTACAATCTGCTCTGATGCCGCATAGTT
AAGCCAGTATCTGCTCCCTGCTTGTGTGTTGGAGGTCGCTGAGTAGTGCGCGAGCAAAATTTAAGCTACA
ACAAGGCAAGGCTTGACCGACAATTGCATGAAGAATCTGCTTAGGGTTAGGCGTTTTGCGCTGCTTCGCG
ATGTACGGGCCAGATATACGCGTTGACATTGATTATTGACTAGTTATTAATAGTAATCAATTACGGGGTC
ATTAGTTCATAGCCCATATATGGAGTTCCGCGTTACATAACTTACGGTAAATGGCCCGCCTGGCTGACCG
CCCAACGACCCCCGCCCATTGACGTCAATAATGACGTATGTTCCCATAGTAACGCCAATAGGGACTTTCC
ATTGACGTCAATGGGTGGAGTATTTACGGTAAACTGCCCACTTGGCAGTACATCAAGTGTATCATATGCC
AAGTACGCCCCCTATTGACGTCAATGACGGTAAATGGCCCGCCTGGCATTATGCCCAGTACATGACCTTA
TGGGACTTTCCTACTTGGCAGTACATCTACGTATTAGTCATCGCTATTACCATGGTGATGCGGTTTTGGC
AGTACATCAATGGGCGTGGATAGCGGTTTGACTCACGGGGATTTCCAAGTCTCCACCCCATTGACGTCAA
TGGGAGTTTGTTTTGGCACCAAAATCAACGGGACTTTCCAAAATGTCGTAACAACTCCGCCCCATTGACG
CAAATGGGCGGTAGGCGTGTACGGTGGGAGGTCTATATAAGCAGAGCTCTCTGGCTAACTAGAGAACCCA
CTGCTTACTGGCTTATCGAAATTAATACGACTCACTATAGGGAGACCCAAGCTTGCGGCCGCCACCATGG
GCAAGCCCATCCCCAACCCCCTGCTGGGCCTGGACAGCACCAAGGGCTCGGGCTCGACCTCGGGCTCGGG
CACCGGTCCGATCACCATCAACAACTTCCGTTACTCCGACCCGGTTAACAACGACACCATCATCATGATG
GAACCGCCGTACTGCAAAGGTCTAGACATCTACTACAGAGCCTTCAAAATCACCGACCGTATCTGGATCG
TTCCGGAACGTTACGAATTTGGTACCAAACCGGAAGACTTCAACCCGCCGTCCTCCCTGATCGAAGGTGC
TTCCGAATACTACGACCCGAACTACCTGCGTACCGACTCCGACAAAGACCGTTTCCTGCAGACCATGGTT
AAACTGTTCAACCGTATCAAAAACAACGTTGCTGGTGAAGCTCTGCTGGACAAAATCATCAACGCTATCC
CGTACCTGGGTAACTCCTACTCCCTGCTGGACAAATTCGACACCAACTCCAACTCCGTTTCCTTCAACCT
GCTGGAACAGGATCCGTCCGGTGCTACCACCAAATCCGCTATGCTGACCAACCTGATCATCTTCGGTCCG
GGTCCGGTTCTGAACAAAAACGAAGTTCGTGGTATCGTTCTGCGTGTTGACAACAAAAACTACTTCCCGT
GCCGTGACGGTTTCGGTTCCATCATGCAGATGGCTTTCTGCCCGGAATACGTACCGACCTTCGACAACGT
TATCGAAAACATCACCTCCCTGACCATCGGTAAATCCAAATACTTCCAGGACCCGGCTCTGCTGCTGATG
CACGAACTGATCCACGTTCTGCACGGTCTGTACGGCATGCAGGTTTCCTCCCACGAAATCATCCCGTCCA
AACAGGAAATCTACATGCAGCACACCTACCCGATCTCCGCTGAAGAGCTCTTCACCTTCGGTGGTCAGGA
CGCTAACCTGATCTCCATCGATATCAAAAACGACCTGTACGAAAAAACCCTGAACGACTACAAAGCTATC
GCTAACAAACTGTCCCAGGTTACCTCCTGCAACGACCCGAACATCGACATCGACTCCTACAAACAGATCT
ATCAGCAGAAGTATCAGTTTGATAAGGATTCCAACGGCCAGTATATAGTGAACGAGGATAAGTTTCAGAT
ACTGTATAACTCCATAATGTATGGCGGGAGCGGCAGCGGGGGGTCCGGTAGCGGGGAGTTTCGGGCAACC
ACACTGGAACGGATCGAGAAAAGCTTCGTGATTACTGATCCGAGACTGCCTGACAACCCAATCATTTTTG
TGAGCAATTCCTTCCTGCAGCTGACAGAATATTCTCGGGAAGAGATCCTGGGGCGCAATTGCCGTTTTCT
GCAGGGACCCGAGACAGACCGTGCCACTGTTCGGAAAATCAGAGATGCTATTGACAACCAGACTGAAGTG
ACCGTTCAGCTGATCAATTATACCAAGAGCGGCAAGAAGTTCTGGAACGTGTTCCACCTGCAGCCGATGC
GCGATTATAAGGGCGACGTCCAGTACTTCATTGGCGTGCAGCTGGATGGCACCGAACGCCTTCATGGCGC
CGCTGAGCGTGAGGCGGTCTGCCTGGTCAAAAAGACAGCCTTTCAGATTTTTACTGAGATAGAGCTGGGC
AAGAAGTTTAACATAAAGACTCGCTTAAGCTATTTTTCCATGAACCACGATCCTGTGAAGATACCTAACC
TGCTGGATGATACTATATATAACGATACTGAGGGCTTTAACATAGAGTCCAAGGATCTGAAGTCCGAGTA
TAAGGGCCAGAACATGAGGGTGAACACTAACGCCTTTAGGAACGTCGACGGTTCCGGTCTGGTTTCCAAA
CTGATCGGTCTGTGCAAAAAAATCATCCCGCCGACCAACATCCGTGAAAACCTGTACAACCGTACCGCTT
AATAACTCGAGCATGCATCTAGAGGGCCCTATTCTATAGTGTCACCTAAATGCTAGAGCTCGCTGATCAG
CCTCGACTGTGCCTTCTAGTTGCCAGCCATCTGTTGTTTGCCCCTCCCCCGTGCCTTCCTTGACCCTGGA
AGGTGCCACTCCCACTGTCCTTTCCTAATAAAATGAGGAAATTGCATCGCATTGTCTGAGTAGGTGTCAT
TCTATTCTGGGGGGTGGGGTGGGGCAGGACAGCAAGGGGGAGGATTGGGAAGACAATAGCAGGCATGCTG
GGGATGCGGTGGGCTCTATGGCTTCTGAGGCGGAAAGAACCAGCTGGGGCTCTAGGGGGTATCCCC
[124 nt withheld, positions 3147-3270]
C
[91 nt withheld, positions 3272-3362]
A
[49 nt withheld, positions 3364-3412]
CCTTTGACGTTGGAGTCCACGTTCTTT
[37 nt withheld, positions 3440-3476]
ACCCTATCTCGGTCTATTCTTTTGATTTATAAGGGATTTTGCCGATTTCGGCCTATTGGTTAAAAAATGA
GCTGATTTAACAAAAATTTAACGCGAATTAATTCTGTGGAATGTGTGTCAGTTAGGGTGTGGAAAGTCCC
CAGGCTCCCCAGCAGGCAGAAGTATGCAAAGCATGCATCTCAATTAGTCAGCAACCAGGTGTGGAAAGTC
CCCAGGCTCCCCAGCAGGCAGAAGTATGCAAAGCATGCATCTCAATTAGTCAGCAACCATAGTCCCGCCC
CTAACTCCGCCCATCCCGCCCCTAACTCCGCCCAGTTCCGCCCATTCTCCGCCCCATGGCTGACTAATTT
TTTTTATTTATGCAGAGGCCGAGGCCGCCTCTGCCTCTGAGCTATTCCAGAAGTAGTGAGGAGGCTTTTT
TGGAGGCCTAGGCTTTTGCAAAAAGCTCCCGGGAGCTTGTATATCCATTTTCGGATCTGATCAAGAGACA
GGATGAGGATCGTTTCGCATGATTGAACAAGATGGATTGCACGCAGGTTCTCCGGCCGCTTGGGTGGAGA
GGCTATTCGGCTATGACTGGGCACAACAGACAATCGGCTGCTCTGATGCCGCCGTGTTCCGGCTGTCAGC
GCAGGGGCGCCCGGTTCTTTTTGTCAAGACCGACCTGTCCGGTGCCCTGAATGAACTGCAGGACGAGGCA
GCGCGGCTATCGTGGCTGGCCACGACGGGCGTTCCTTGCGCAGCTGTGCTCGACGTTGTCACTGAAGCGG
GAAGGGACTGGCTGCTATTGGGCGAAGTGCCGGGGCAGGATCTCCTGTCATCTCACCTTGCTCCTGCCGA
GAAAGTATCCATCATGGCTGATGCAATGCGGCGGCTGCATACGCTTGATCCGGCTACCTGCCCATTCGAC
CACCAAGCGAAACATCGCATCGAGCGAGCACGTACTCGGATGGAAGCCGGTCTTGTCGATCAGGATGATC
TGGACGAAGAGCATCAGGGGCTCGCGCCAGCCGAACTGTTCGCCAGGCTCAAGGCGCGCATGCCCGACGG
CGAGGATCTCGTCGTGACCCATGGCGATGCCTGCTTGCCGAATATCATGGTGGAAAATGGCCGCTTTTCT
GGATTCATCGACTGTGGCCGGCTGGGTGTGGCGGACCGCTATCAGGACATAGCGTTGGCTACCCGTGATA
TTGCTGAAGAGCTTGGCGGCGAATGGGCTGACCGCTTCCTCGTGCTTTACGGTATCGCCGCTCCCGATTC
GCAGCGCATCGCCTTCTATCGCCTTCTTGACGAGTTCTTCTGAGCGGGACTCTGGGGTTCGAAATGACCG
ACCAAGCGACGCCCAACCTGCCATCACGAGATTTCGATTCCACCGCCGCCTTCTATGAAAGGTTGGGCTT
CGGAATCGTTTTCCGGGACGCCGGCTGGATGATCCTCCAGCGCGGGGATCTCATGCTGGAGTTCTTCGCC
CACCCCAACTTGTTTATTGCAGCTTATAATGGTTACAAATAAAGCAATAGCATCACAAATTTCACAAATA
AAGCATTTTTTTCACTGCATTCTAGTTGTGGTTTGTCCAAACTCATCAATGTATCTTATCATGTCTGTAT
ACCGTCGACCTCTAGCTAGAGCTTGGCGTAATCATGGTCATAGCTGTTTCCTGTGTGAAATTGTTATCCG
CTCACAATTCCACACAACATACGAGCCGGAAGCATAAAGTGTAAAGCCTGGGGTGCCTAATGAGTGAGCT
AACTCACATTAATTGCGTTGCGCTCACTGCCCGCTTTCCAGTCGGGAAACCTGTCGTGCCAGCTGCATTA
ATGAATCGGCCAACGCGCGGGGAGAGGCGGTTTGCGTATTGGGCGCTCTTCCGCTTCCTCGCTCACTGAC
TCGCTGCGCTCGGTCGTTCGGCTGCGGCGAGCGGTATCAGCTCACTCAAAGGCGGTAATACGGTTATCCA
CAGAATCAGGGGATAACGCAGGAAAGAACATGTGAGCAAAAGGCCAGCAAAAGGCCAGGAACCGTAAAAA
GGCCGCGTTGCTGGCGTTTTTCCATAGGCTCCGCCCCCCTGACGAGCATCACAAAAATCGACGCTCAAGT
CAGAGGTGGCGAAACCCGACAGGACTATAAAGATACCAGGCGTTTCCCCCTGGAAGCTCCCTCGTGCGCT
CTCCTGTTCCGACCCTGCCGCTTACCGGATACCTGTCCGCCTTTCTCCCTTCGGGAAGCGTGGCGCTTTC
TCATAGCTCACGCTGTAGGTATCTCAGTTCGGTGTAGGTCGTTCGCTCCAAGCTGGGCTGTGTGCACAAA
CCCCCCGTTCAGCCCGACCGCTGCGCCTTATCCGGTAACTATCGTCTTGAGTCCAACCCGGTAAGACACG
ACTTATCGCCACTGGCAGCAGCCACTGGTAACAGGATTAGCAGAGCGAGGTATGTAGGCGGTGCTACAGA
GTTCTTGAAGTGGTGGCCTAACTACGGCTACACTAGAAGAACAGTATTTGGTATCTGCGCTCTGCTGAAG
CCAGTTACCTTCGGAAAAAGAGTTGGTAGCTCTTGATCCGGCAAACAAACCACCGCTGGTAGCGGTGGTT
TTTTTGTTTGCAAGCAGCAGATTACGCGCAGAAAAAAAGGATCTCAAGAAGATCCTTTGATCTTTTCTAC
GGGGTCTGACGCTCAGTGGAACGAAAACTCACGTTAAGGGATTTTGGTCATGAGATTATCAAAAAGGATC
TTCACCTAGATCCTTTTAAATTAAAAATGAAGTTTTAAATCAATCTAAAGTATATATGAGTAAACTTGGT
CTGACAGTTACCAATGCTTAATCAGTGAGGCACCTATCTCAGCGATCTGTCTATTTCGTTCATCCATAGT
TGCCTGACTCCCCGTCGTGTAGATAACTACGATACGGGAGGGCTTACCATCTGGCCCCAGTGCTGCAATG
ATACCGCGAGACCCACGCTCACCGGCTCCAGATTTATCAGCAATAAACCAGCCAGCCGGAAGGGCCGAGC
GCAGAAGTGGTCCTGCAACTTTATCCGCCTCCATCCAGTCTATTAATTGTTGCCGGGAAGCTAGAGTAAG
TAGTTCGCCAGTTAATAGTTTGCGCAACGTTGTTGCCATTGCTACAGGCATCGTGGTGTCACGCTCGTCG
TTTGGTATGGCTTCATTCAGCTCCGGTTCCCAACGATCAAGGCGAGTTACATGATCCCCCATGTTGTGCA
AAAAAGCGGTTAGCTCCTTCGGTCCTCCGATCGTTGTCAGAAGTAAGTTGGCCGCAGTGTTATCACTCAT
GGTTATGGCAGCACTGCATAATTCTCTTACTGTCATGCCATCCGTAAGATGCTTTTCTGTGACTGGTGAG
TACTCAACCAAGTCATTCTGAGAATAGTGTATGCGGCGACCGAGTTGCTCTTGCCCGGCGTCAATACGGG
ATAATACCGCGCCACATAGCAGAACTTTAAAAGTGCTCATCATTGGAAAACGTTCTTCGGGGCGAAAACT
CTCAAGGATCTTACCGCTGTTGAGATCCAGTTCGATGTAACCCACTCGTGCACCCAACTGATCTTCAGCA
TCTTTTACTTTCACCAGCGTTTCTGGGTGAGCAAAAACAGGAAGGCAAAATGCCGCAAAAAAGGGAATAA
GGGCGACACGGAAATGTTGAATACTCATACTCTTCCTTTTTCAATATTATTGAAGCATTTATCAGGGTTA
TTGTCTCATGAGCGGATACATATTTGAATGTATTTAGAAAAATAAACAAATAGGGGTTCCGCGCACATTT
CCCCGAAAAGTGCCACCTGACGTC
